>Addgene plasmid #212065 | 5'-3xFLAG Mef2d+exon minimal CMV pCDNA5 | addgene full sequence | sequence record 420983 | Addgene NGS Result
GCAGACGCGCTACTTCGAGCGGAGGCATCCGGAGCTTGCAGGATCGCCGCGGCTCCGGGCGTATATGCTC
CGCATTGGTCTTGACCAACTCTATCAGAGCTTGGTTGACGGCAATTTCGATGATGCAGCTTGGGCGCAGG
GTCGATGCGACGCAATCGTCCGATCCGGAGCCGGGACTGTCGGGCGTACACAAATCGCCCGCAGAAGCGC
GGCCGTCTGGACCGATGGCTGTGTAGAAGTACTCGCCGATAGTGGAAACCGACGCCCCAGCACTCGTCCG
AGGGCAAAGGAATAGCACGTACTACGAGATTTCGATTCCACCGCCGCCTTCTATGAAAGGTTGGGCTTCG
GAATCGTTTTCCGGGACGCCGGCTGGATGATCCTCCAGCGCGGGGATCTCATGCTGGAGTTCTTCGCCCA
CCCCAACTTGTTTATTGCAGCTTATAATGGTTACAAATAAAGCAATAGCATCACAAATTTCACAAATAAA
GCATTTTTTTCACTGCATTCTAGTTGTGGTTTGTCCAAACTCATCAATGTATCTTATCATGTCTGTATAC
CGTCGACCTCTAGCTAGAGCTTGGCGTAATCATGGTCATAGCTGTTTCCTGTGTGAAATTGTTATCCGCT
CACAATTCCACACAACATACGAGCCGGAAGCATAAAGTGTAAAGCCTGGGGTGCCTAATGAGTGAGCTAA
CTCACATTAATTGCGTTGCGCTCACTGCCCGCTTTCCAGTCGGGAAACCTGTCGTGCCAGCTGCATTAAT
GAATCGGCCAACGCGCGGGGAGAGGCGGTTTGCGTATTGGGCGCTCTTCCGCTTCCTCGCTCACTGACTC
GCTGCGCTCGGTCGTTCGGCTGCGGCGAGCGGTATCAGCTCACTCAAAGGCGGTAATACGGTTATCCACA
GAATCAGGGGATAACGCAGGAAAGAACATGTGAGCAAAAGGCCAGCAAAAGGCCAGGAACCGTAAAAAGG
CCGCGTTGCTGGCGTTTTTCCATAGGCTCCGCCCCCCTGACGAGCATCACAAAAATCGACGCTCAAGTCA
GAGGTGGCGAAACCCGACAGGACTATAAAGATACCAGGCGTTTCCCCCTGGAAGCTCCCTCGTGCGCTCT
CCTGTTCCGACCCTGCCGCTTACCGGATACCTGTCCGCCTTTCTCCCTTCGGGAAGCGTGGCGCTTTCTC
ATAGCTCACGCTGTAGGTATCTCAGTTCGGTGTAGGTCGTTCGCTCCAAGCTGGGCTGTGTGCACGAACC
CCCCGTTCAGCCCGACCGCTGCGCCTTATCCGGTAACTATCGTCTTGAGTCCAACCCGGTAAGACACGAC
TTATCGCCACTGGCAGCAGCCACTGGTAACAGGATTAGCAGAGCGAGGTATGTAGGCGGTGCTACAGAGT
TCTTGAAGTGGTGGCCTAACTACGGCTACACTAGAAGAACAGTATTTGGTATCTGCGCTCTGCTGAAGCC
AGTTACCTTCGGAAAAAGAGTTGGTAGCTCTTGATCCGGCAAACAAACCACCGCTGGTAGCGGTGGTTTT
TTTGTTTGCAAGCAGCAGATTACGCGCAGAAAAAAAGGATCTCAAGAAGATCCTTTGATCTTTTCTACGG
GGTCTGACGCTCAGTGGAACGAAAACTCACGTTAAGGGATTTTGGTCATGAGATTATCAAAAAGGATCTT
CACCTAGATCCTTTTAAATTAAAAATGAAGTTTTAAATCAATCTAAAGTATATATGAGTAAACTTGGTCT
GACAGTTACCAATGCTTAATCAGTGAGGCACCTATCTCAGCGATCTGTCTATTTCGTTCATCCATAGTTG
CCTGACTCCCCGTCGTGTAGATAACTACGATACGGGAGGGCTTACCATCTGGCCCCAGTGCTGCAATGAT
ACCGCGAGACCCACGCTCACCGGCTCCAGATTTATCAGCAATAAACCAGCCAGCCGGAAGGGCCGAGCGC
AGAAGTGGTCCTGCAACTTTATCCGCCTCCATCCAGTCTATTAATTGTTGCCGGGAAGCTAGAGTAAGTA
GTTCGCCAGTTAATAGTTTGCGCAACGTTGTTGCCATTGCTACAGGCATCGTGGTGTCACGCTCGTCGTT
TGGTATGGCTTCATTCAGCTCCGGTTCCCAACGATCAAGGCGAGTTACATGATCCCCCATGTTGTGCAAA
AAAGCGGTTAGCTCCTTCGGTCCTCCGATCGTTGTCAGAAGTAAGTTGGCCGCAGTGTTATCACTCATGG
TTATGGCAGCACTGCATAATTCTCTTACTGTCATGCCATCCGTAAGATGCTTTTCTGTGACTGGTGAGTA
CTCAACCAAGTCATTCTGAGAATAGTGTATGCGGCGACCGAGTTGCTCTTGCCCGGCGTCAATACGGGAT
AATACCGCGCCACATAGCAGAACTTTAAAAGTGCTCATCATTGGAAAACGTTCTTCGGGGCGAAAACTCT
CAAGGATCTTACCGCTGTTGAGATCCAGTTCGATGTAACCCACTCGTGCACCCAACTGATCTTCAGCATC
TTTTACTTTCACCAGCGTTTCTGGGTGAGCAAAAACAGGAAGGCAAAATGCCGCAAAAAAGGGAATAAGG
GCGACACGGAAATGTTGAATACTCATACTCTTCCTTTTTCAATATTATTGAAGCATTTATCAGGGTTATT
GTCTCATGAGCGGATACATATTTGAATGTATTTAGAAAAATAAACAAATAGGGGTTCCGCGCACATTTCC
CCGAAAAGTGCCACCTGACGTCGACGGATCGGGAGATCTCCCGATCCCCTATGGTGCACTCTCAGTACAA
TCTGCTCTGATGCCGCATAGTTAAGCCAGTATCTGCTCCCTGCTTGTGTGTTGGAGGTCGCTGAGTAGTG
CGCGAGCAAAATTTAAGCTACAACAAGGCAAGGCTTGACCGACAATTGCATGAAGAATCTGCTTAGGGTT
AGGCGTTTTGCGCTGCTTCGCGATGTACGGGCCAGATATACGCGTCTCGAGGGATCCAAGCTGGCCGCAC
GTCTCCCTATCAGTGATAGAGAAGTCGACACGTCTCGAGCTCCCTATCAGTGATAGAGAAGGTACGTCTA
GAACGTCTCCCTATCAGTGATAGAGAAGTCGACACGTCTCGAGCTCCCTATCAGTGATAGAGAAGGTACC
CCCTATATAAGCAGAGCTCGTTTAGTGAACCGTCAGATCGCCTGGAGACGCCATCCACGCTGTTTTGACC
TCCATAGAAGACACCGGGACCGATCCAGCCTCCGCGGAGGCTGGATCCTCTAGCGTTTAAACTTAAGCTT
CCACCATGGACTACAAAGACCATGACGGTGATACATATGATCATGACATCGATTACAAGGATGACGATGA
CAAGACAAGTTTGTACAAAAAAGTTGGCACCGGGAGGAAAAAGATTCAGATCCAGCGAATCACTGATGAA
CGGAACCGCCAGGTGACCTTCACCAAGCGGAAGTTTGGACTGATGAAGAAGGCCTACGAGCTGAGTGTGC
TGTGCGACTGCGAGATCGCGCTCATCATCTTCAACCACTCCAACAAGCTGTTCCAGTATGCCAGCACCGA
CATGGACAAGGTGCTGCTCAAGTACACCGAGTACAACGAGCCACACGAGAGCCGCACCAATGCTGACATC
ATCGAGACCCTGAGGAAGAAGGGTTTCAACGGCTGTGACAGCCCAGAGCCGGATGGGGAGGACTCACTGG
AGCAGAGCCCCCTGCTGGAGGACAAGTACCGGCGGGCCAGTGAGGAGCTGGATGGGCTCTTCAGGCGCTA
TGGGTCATCTGTTCCGGCCCCCAACTTTGCCATGCCTGTCACAGTGCCCGTGTCCAATCAGAGCTCCATG
CAGTTCAGCAATCCAAGTAGCTCTCTGGTCACTCCTTCCCTGGTGACATCATCCCTTACGGACCCACGGC
TCCTGTCCCCCCAGCAGCCAGCACTACAGAGAAACAGTGTTTCTCCAGGCTTGCCCCAGCGGCCTGCTAG
TGCAGGAGCCATGCTGGGTGGAGACCTCAACAGTGCTAATGGAGCCTGCCCCAGCCCCGTTGGGAATGGC
TATGTCAGTGCCCGAGCTTCCCCTGGCCTCCTCCCTGTGGCCAATGGCAACAGCCTAAACAAAGTCATCC
CTGCCAAGTCTCCGCCCCCACCCACCCACAACACCCAGCTTGGAGCCCCCAGCCGCAAGCCTGATCTGCG
GGTCATCACTTCCCAGGGAGGCAAAGGGTTAATGCATCATTTGACTGAGGACCATTTAGATCTGAACAAT
GCCCAGCGCCTTGGGGTCTCCCAGTCTACCCACTCGCTCACCACCCCAGTGGTTTCCGTGGCAACACCAA
GTTTACTCAGCCAGGGCCTCCCCTTCTCCTCCATGCCCACTGCCTACAACACAGATTACCAGCTGCCCAG
TGCAGAGCTATCCTCCTTACCAGCCTTCAGTTCACCTGCAGGGCTGGCACTAGGCAATGTCACCGCCTGG
CAGCAGCCCCAGCCGCCCCAGCAGCCACAACCGCCACAACCGCCACAGTCACAGCCACAGCCACCACAGC
CACAGCCACAGCAGCCACCTCAGCAACAGCCCCACTTGGTCCCCGTTTCTCTCAGCAACCTCATCCCTGG
CAGCCCCTTGCCTCACGTGGGTGCTGCTCTCACAGTCACTACCCACCCCCACATCAGCATCAAGTCAGAA
CCAGTGTCCCCAAGTCGTGAACGCAGCCCTGCACCTCCTCCACCAGCTGTGTTCCCAGCTGCCCGCCCTG
AGCCTGGCGAAGGTCTCAGCAGCCCAGCTGGAGGATCCTATGAGACCGGGGACCGGGATGATGGACGGGG
GGACTTTGGGCCCACACTAGGCCTGCTGCGCCCAGCCCCAGAGCCTGAGGCTGAGGGCTCAGCTGTGAAG
AGGATGCGGCTGGATACTTGGACATTAAAGTGATACCCAACTTTCTTGTACAAAGTGGTCTGACTCGAGT
CTAGAGGGCCCGTTTAAACCCGCTGATCAGCCTCGACTGTGCCTTCTAGTTGCCAGCCATCTGTTGTTTG
CCCCTCCCCCGTGCCTTCCTTGACCCTGGAAGGTGCCACTCCCACTGTCCTTTCCTAATAAAATGAGGAA
ATTGCATCGCATTGTCTGAGTAGGTGTCATTCTATTCTGGGGGGTGGGGTGGGGCAGGACAGCAAGGGGG
AGGATTGGGAAGACAATAGCAGGCATGCTGGGGATGCGGTGGGCTCTATGGCTTCTGAGGCGGAAAGAAC
CAGCTGGGGCTCTAGGGGGTATCCCC
[124 nt withheld, positions 5277-5400]
C
[91 nt withheld, positions 5402-5492]
AGGGTGATGGTTCACGTACCTAGAAGTTCCTATTCCGAAGTTCCTATTCTCTAGAAAGTATAGGAACTTC
CTTGGCCAAAAAGCCTGAACTCACCGCGACGTCTGTCGAGAAGTTTCTGATCGAAAAGTTCGACAGCGTC
TCCGACCTGATGCAGCTCTCGGAGGGCGAAGAATCTCGTGCTTTCAGCTTCGATGTAGGAGGGCGTGGAT
ATGTCCTGCGGGTAAATAGCTGCGCCGATGGTTTCTACAAAGATCGTTATGTTTATCGGCACTTTGCATC
GGCCGCGCTCCCGATTCCGGAAGTGCTTGACATTGGGGAGTTCAGCGAGAGCCTGACCTATTGCATCTCC
CGCCGTGCACAGGGTGTCACGTTGCAAGACCTGCCTGAAACCGAACTGCCCGCTGTTCTGCAGCCGGTCG
CGGAGGCCATGGATGCGATCGCTGCGGCCGATCTTAGCCAGACGAGCGGGTTCGGCCCATTCGGACCGCA
AGGAATCGGTCAATACACTACATGGCGTGATTTCATATGCGCGATTGCTGATCCCCATGTGTATCACTGG
CAAACTGTGATGGACGACACCGTCAGTGCGTCCGTCGCGCAGGCTCTCGATGAGCTGATGCTTTGGGCCG
AGGACTGCCCCGAAGTCCGGCACCTCGTGCACGCGGATTTCGGCTCCAACAATGTCCTGACGGACAATGG
CCGCATAACAGCGGTCATTGACTGGAGCGAGGCGATGTTCGGGGATTCCCAATACGAGGTCGCCAACATC
TTCTTCTGGAGGCCGTGGTTGGCTTGTATGGAGCA
Features (pLannotate 1.2.2; 24 found; start..end, strand, type, name):
    305..430     +  CDS            ble (fragment): BLE_KLEPN - Experimental evidence at protein level: Swiss-Prot protein existence level 1. Binding protein with a strong affinity to the bleomycin family of antibiotics. Binds to CL990; an antimitotic-antibiotic compound. From Klebsiella pneumoniae.
    425..546     +  polyA_signal   SV40 poly(A) signal: SV40 polyadenylation signal
    619..635     -  protein_bind   lac operator: The lac repressor binds to the lac operator to inhibit transcription in E. coli. This inhibition can be relieved by adding lactose or isopropyl-β-D-thiogalactopyranoside (IPTG). lac repressor encoded by lacI
    643..673     -  promoter       lac promoter: promoter for the E. coli lac operon
    688..709     -  protein_bind   CAP binding site: CAP binding activates transcription in the presence of cAMP. E. coli catabolite activator protein
    722..814     -  CDS            lacI (fragment): lac repressor; lacI; The lac repressor binds to the lac operator to inhibit transcription in E. coli. This inhibition can be relieved by adding lactose or isopropyl-β-D-thiogalactopyranoside (IPTG).
    997..1585    -  rep_origin     ori: high-copy-number ColE1/pMB1/pBR322/pUC origin of replication
   1756..2616    -  CDS            AmpR: β-lactamase; bla; confers resistance to ampicillin, carbenicillin, and related antibiotics
   2617..2721    -  promoter       AmpR promoter: bla
   2780..2832    -  misc_feature   bom (fragment): basis of mobility region from pBR322
   3013..3033    +  promoter       tight TRE promoter (fragment): Tet-responsive promoter PTight, consisting of seven tet operator sequences followed by the minimal CMV promoter
   3050..3070    +  promoter       tight TRE promoter (fragment): Tet-responsive promoter PTight, consisting of seven tet operator sequences followed by the minimal CMV promoter
   3087..3107    +  promoter       tight TRE promoter (fragment): Tet-responsive promoter PTight, consisting of seven tet operator sequences followed by the minimal CMV promoter
   3124..3144    +  promoter       tight TRE promoter (fragment): Tet-responsive promoter PTight, consisting of seven tet operator sequences followed by the minimal CMV promoter
   3152..3197    +  promoter       TRE3GV promoter (fragment): 3rd-generation Tet-responsive promoter that can be activated by binding of Tet-On® 3G, optimized for retroviral and lentiviral vectors
   3341..3364    +  CDS            FLAG: FLAG® epitope tag, followed by an enterokinase cleavage site
   3366..3383    +  protein_bind   attB1 (fragment): mutant version of attB; core recombination site for the Gateway® BP reaction BP Clonase™
   3392..4930    +  CDS            Mef2d: MEF2D_MOUSE - Experimental evidence at protein level: Swiss-Prot protein existence level 1. Transcriptional activator which binds specifically to the MEF2 element, 5'-YTA[AT](4)TAR-3', found in numerous muscle-specific, growth factor- and stress-induced genes. Mediates cellular functions not only in skeletal and cardiac muscle development, but also in neuronal differentiation and survival. Plays diverse roles in the control of cell growth, survival and apoptosis via p38 MAPK signaling in muscle-specific and/or growth factor-related transcription. Plays a critical role in the regulation of neur
   4935..4959    -  protein_bind   attB2: mutant version of attB; recombination site for the Gateway® BP reaction BP Clonase™
   5007..5231    +  polyA_signal   bGH poly(A) signal: bovine growth hormone polyadenylation signal
   5235..5256    +  promoter       SV40 promoter (fragment): SV40 enhancer and early promoter
   5277..5510    +  rep_origin     f1 ori (fragment) (sequence partly withheld): f1 bacteriophage origin of replication; arrow indicates direction of (+) strand synthesis
   5515..5562    +  protein_bind   FRT: FLP-mediated recombination occurs in the 8-bp core sequence TCTAGAAA (Turan and Bode, 2011). FLP recombinase from the Saccharomyces cerevisiae 2μ plasmid
   5570..295     +  CDS            HygR (across the origin): hygromycin B phosphotransferase confers resistance to hygromycin
