[The description below was written by a language model from this plasmid's Addgene catalogue record and pLannotate feature annotations shown in this document.]
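Description:
5'-3xFLAG Mef2d+exon minimal CMV pCDNA5 is a mammalian expression plasmid of about 6.3 kb, built on a pcDNA5-type Flp-in backbone and produced by Gateway LR recombination. In E. coli it is maintained as a high-copy plasmid through a ColE1/pUC-type origin and selected with ampicillin via the β-lactamase gene. Remnants of lac regulatory elements, an f1 origin fragment and a bleomycin-resistance fragment are also annotated but appear to be backbone leftovers.

The payload is the mouse Mef2d coding sequence in the isoform that includes a 21-nucleotide alternative exon. It is flanked by attB1 and attB2 sites left by Gateway cloning and is fused at its N-terminus to a FLAG epitope. The name specifies 3xFLAG, although the annotation marks only a single FLAG unit. Expression is driven by a tetracycline-responsive promoter, annotated as repeated tet operator fragments followed by a minimal CMV-type core, and the transcript ends at a bGH polyadenylation signal. The promoter is essentially silent without a Tet transactivator, so expression depends on the rtTA3 supplied by the recipient cells and on doxycycline.

Downstream lies an FRT site directly followed by a hygromycin phosphotransferase coding sequence and an SV40 poly(A) signal. In standard Flp-in designs this marker lacks its own promoter and start codon. It becomes functional only after FLP-mediated recombination into a genomic FRT landing site, allowing hygromycin selection of single-copy integrants. The stated purpose is integration into N2a FRT rtTA3 cells, giving isogenic, inducible lines expressing tagged Mef2d. According to the associated publication title, such lines support comparison of how alternative exons remodel protein interaction networks.
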