Addgene plasmid #212065: 5'-3xFLAG Mef2d+exon minimal CMV pCDNA5
Purpose: LR vector for integration of Mef2d+exon(21nt) into N2a FRT rtTA3 expression cells
Depositing lab: Benjamin Blencowe. Depositing organization: University of Toronto. Publication: Systematic analysis of alternative exon-dependent interactome remodeling reveals multitasking functions of gene regulatory factors. Roth JF, Braunschweig U, Wu M, Li JD, Lin ZY, Larsen B, Weatheritt RJ, Gingras AC, Blencowe BJ. Mol Cell. 2023 Dec 7;83(23):4222-4238.e10. doi: 10.1016/j.molcel.2023.10.034. PubMed 38065061.
Backbone
  Vector backbone: 5'-3xFLAG minimal CMV pCDNA5
  Vector type: Mammalian Expression
Growth in bacteria
  Bacterial resistance: Ampicillin, 100 μg/mL
  Growth temperature: 37°C
  Growth strain: DH5alpha
  Copy number: High Copy
Gene/Insert
  Gene/Insert name: Mef2d+exon(21nt) (alt name: XP_017174961.1)
  Species: M. musculus (mouse)
  Entrez Gene: Mef2d
  Cloning method: Gateway Cloning
Terms and licenses: Academic/Nonprofit Terms; Industry Terms: Not Available to Industry
How to cite: 5'-3xFLAG Mef2d+exon minimal CMV pCDNA5 was a gift from Benjamin Blencowe (Addgene plasmid # 212065 ; http://n2t.net/addgene:212065 ; RRID:Addgene_212065)
